>Addgene plasmid #57629 | tdEos-Keratin-17 | depositor partial sequence | sequence record 88781 | insert sequence
ACCATGCTAGTGACGTCAGATCCGCTAGCACCATGAGCTTCACCACTCGCTCCACCTTCTCCACCAACTA
CCGGTCCCTGGGCTCTGTCCAGGCGCCCAGCTACGGCGCCCGGCCGGTCAGCAGCGCGGCCAGCGTCTAT
GCAGGCGCTGGGGGCTCTGGTTCCCGGATCTCCGTGTCCCGCTCCACCAGCTTCAGGGGCGGCATGGGGT
CCGGGGGCCTGGCCACCGGGATAGCCGGGGGTCTGGCAGGAATGGGAGGCATCCAGAACGAGAAGGAGAC
CATGCAAAGCCTGAACGACCGCCTGGCCTCTTACCTGGACAGAGTGAGGAGCCTGGAGACCGAGAACCGG
AGGCTGGAGAGCAAAATCCGGGAGCACTTGGAGAAGAAGGGACCCCAGGTCAGAGACTGGAGCCATTACT
TCAAGATCATCGAGGACCTGAGGGCTCAGATCTTCGCAAATACTGTGGACAATGCCCGCATCGTTCTGCA
GATTGACAATGCCCGTCTTGCTGCTGATGACTTTAGAGTCAAGTATGAGACAGAGCTGGCCATGCGCCAG
TCTGTGGAGAACGACATCCATGGGCTCCGCAAGGTCATTGATGACACCAATATCACACGACTGCAGCTGG
AGACAGAGATCGAGGCTCTCAAGGAGGAGCTGCTCTTCATGAAGAAGAACCACGAAGAGGAAGTAAAAGG
CCTACAAGCCCAGATTGCCAGCTCTGGGTTGACCGTGGAGGTAGATGCCCCCAAATCTCAGGACCTCGCC
AAGATCATGGCAGACATCCGGGCCCAATATGACGAGCTGGCTCGGAAGAACCGAGAGGAGCTAGACAAGT
ACTGGTCTCAGCAGATTGAGGAGAGCACCACAGTGCTCACCACACAGTCTGCTGAGGTTGGAGCTGCTGA
GACGACGCTCACAGAGCTGAGACGTACAGTCCAGTCCTTGGAGATCGACCTGACTCCATGAGAAATCTGA
AGGCCAGCTTGGAGAAACAGCCTGAGGGAGTGGAGGCCCGCTACGCCCTACAGATGGAGCAGCTCAACGG
GATCCTGCTGCACCTTGAGTCAGAGCTGGCACAGACCCGGGCAGAGGGACAGCGCAGGCCCAGAGTATGA
GCCCTGCTGACATCAAGTCAGCTGGAGCTGAAATCGCCACTACGCGCTGCCTGAGATGGCGAGGACTTTA
ATCTTGGGTGATGCATGGACGCACCATCTCCATGCCGACCATCAAGAAAACAATCGCGGAAATAATGCT
