>Addgene plasmid #57629 | tdEos-Keratin-17 | depositor partial sequence | sequence record 88782 | insert sequence 2
GTGAACACATTGTGTCATTCATTAACGCACAACAGGATTGCCGAATTTCAGCACATACCAGCTATTTAAG
CAGTCGTTTCTACGGGTATTTCGTGGACGAGCTTGACTTCGAGACGGGGCATTTGCATGCCAGAACGACA
TACATGAGGGACACTTTCTATAATAAAGTCGATTTCACGTGTAAACTTTCCCGCCAATGTCCAGTTATGC
AGAGAGACGCTGAAATGGGAGCCCTCCACTGAGAAAATGTATGTGCGTGATGGAGTGCTGACTGGTGATA
TTCGCATGGCTTTGTTGCTTGAAGGAAATGCCCATTACCGATGTGACTTCAGAACTACTTACAAAGCTAA
GGAGAAGGGTGTCAAGTTACCAGGCTACCACTTTGTGGACCACTGCATTGAGATTTTAAGCCATGACAAA
GATTACAACAAGGTTAAGCTGTATGAGCATGCTGTTGCTCATTCTGGATTGCCTGACAATGCCAGACGAT
CCGGTAGCGGTCACGGTACTGGTTCTACTGGTTCTGGTTCTTCTGAGAGTGCGATTAAGCCAGACATGAA
GATCAACCTCCGTATGGAAGGCAACGTAAACGGGCACCACTTTGTGATCGACGGAGATGGTACAGGCAAG
CCTTTTGAGGGAAAACAGAGTATGGATCTTGAAGTCAAAGAGGGCGGACCTCTGCCTTTTGCCTTTGATA
TCCTGACCACTGCATTCCATTACGGCAACAGGGTATTCGCCGAATATCCAGACCACATACAAGACTATTT
TAAGCAGTCGTTTCCTAAGGGGTATTCGTGGGAACGAAGCTTGACTTTCGAAGACGGGGGCATTTGCATT
GCCAGAAACGACATAACAATGGAAGGGGACACTTTCTATAATAAAGTTCGATTTCACGGTGTAAACTTTC
CCGCCAATGGTCCAGTTATGCAGAAGAAGACGCTGAAATGGGAGCCCTCCACTGAGAAAATGTATGTGCG
TGATGGAGTGCTGACTGGTGATATTCGCATGGCTTTGTTGCTTGAAGGAAATGCCCATTACCGATGTGAC
TTCAGAACTACTTACAAAGCTAAGGAGAAGGGTGTCAAGTTACCAGGCTACCACTTTGTGGACCACTGCA
TTGAGATTTTAAGCCATGACAAAGATTACAACAAGGTTAAGCTGTATGAGCATGCTGTTGCTCATTCTGG
ATTGCCTGACAATGCCAGACGATAAGCGGCCGCGACTCTAGATCATAATCAGCCATACCACATGTAGAGT
TGCCA
