>Addgene plasmid #57629 | tdEos-Keratin-17 | addgene partial sequence | sequence record 203798 | Addgene Partial NGS Result
CGTTACATAACTTACGGTAAATGGCCCGCCTGGCTGACCGCCCAACGACCCCCGCCCATTGACGTCAATA
ATGACGTATGTTCCCATAGTAACGCCAATAGGGACTTTCCATTGACGTCAATGGGTGGAGTATTTACGGT
AAACTGCCCACTTGGCAGTACATCAAGTGTATCATATGCCAAGTACGCCCCCTATTGACGTCAATGACGG
TAAATGGCCCGCCTGGCATTATGCCCAGTACATGACCTTATGGGACTTTCCTACTTGGCAGTACATCTAC
GTATTAGTCATCGCTATTACCATGGTGATGCGGTTTTGGCAGTACATCAATGGGCGTGGATAGCGGTTTG
ACTCACGGGGATTTCCAAGTCTCCACCCCATTGACGTCAATGGGAGTTTGTTTTGGCACCAAAATCAACG
GGACTTTCCAAAATGTCGTAACAACTCCGCCCCATTGACGCAAATGGGCGGTAGGCGTGTACGGTGGGAG
GTCTATATAAGCAGAGCTGGTTTAGTGAACCGTCAGATCCGCTAGCACCATGAGCTTCACCACTCGCTCC
ACCTTCTCCACCAACTACCGGTCCCTGGGCTCTGTCCAGGCGCCCAGCTACGGCGCCCGGCCGGTCAGCA
GCGCGGCCAGCGTCTATGCAGGCGCTGGGGGCTCTGGTTCCCGGATCTCCGTGTCCCGCTCCACCAGCTT
CAGGGGCGGCATGGGGTCCGGGGGCCTGGCCACCGGGATAGCCGGGGGTCTGGCAGGAATGGGAGGCATC
CAGAACGAGAAGGAGACCATGCAAAGCCTGAACGACCGCCTGGCCTCTTACCTGGACAGAGTGAGGAGCC
TGGAGACCGAGAACCGGAGGCTGGAGAGCAAAATCCGGGAGCACTTGGAGAAGAAGGGACCCCAGGTCAG
AGACTGGAGCCATTACTTCAAGATCATCGAGGACCTGAGGGCTCAGATCTTCGCAAATACTGTGGACAAT
GCCCGCATCGTTCTGCAGATTGACAATGCCCGTCTTGCTGCTGATGACTTTAGAGTCAAGTATGAGACAG
AGCTGGCCATGCGCCAGTCTGTGGAGAACGACATCCATGGGCTCCGCAAGGTCATTGATGACACCAATAT
CACACGACTGCAGCTGGAGACAGAGATCGAGGCTCTCAAGGAGGAGCTGCTCTTCATGAAGAAGAACCAC
GAAGAGGAAGTAAAAGGCCTACAAGCCCAGATTGCCAGCTCTGGGTTGACCGTGGAGGTAGATGCCCCCA
AATCTCAGGACCTCGCCAAGATCATGGCAGACATCCGGGCCCAATATGACGAGCTGGCTCGGAAGAACCG
AGAGGAGCTAGACAAGTACTGGTCTCAGCAGATTGAGGAGAGCACCACAGTGCTCACCACACAGTCTGCT
GAGGTTGGAGCTGCTGAGACGACGCTCACAGAGCTGAGACGTACAGTCCAGTCCTTGGAGATCGACCTGG
ACTCCATGAGAAATCTGAAGGCCAGCTTGGAGAACAGCCTGAGGGAGGTGGAGGCCCGCTACGCCCTACA
GATGGAGCAGCTCAACGGGATCCTGCTGCACCTTGAGTCAGAGCTGGCACAGACCCGGGCAGAGGGACAG
CGCCAGGCCCAGGAGTATGAGGCCCTGCTGAACATCAAGGTCAAGCTGGAGGCTGAGATCGCCACCTACC
GCCGCCTGCTGGAAGATGGCGAGGACTTTAATCTTGGTGATGCCTTGGACAGCAGCAACTCCATGCAAAC
CATCCAAAAGACCACCACCCGCCGGATAGTGGATGGCAAAGTGGTGTCTGAGACCAATGACACCAAAGTT
CTGAGGCATCGAATTCTGCAGTCGACGGTACCGCGGGCCCGGGATCCACCGGTCGCCACCATGAGTGCGA
TTAAGCCAGACATGAAGATCAACCTCCGTATGGAAGGCAACGTAAACGGGCACCACTTTGTGATCGACGG
AGATGGTACAGGCAAGCCTTTTGAGGGAAAACAGAGTATGGATCTTGAAGTCAAAGAGGGCGGACCTCTG
CCTTTTGCCTTTGATATCCTGACCACTGCATTCCATTACGGCAACAGGGTATTCGCCGAATATCCAGACC
ACATACAAGACTATTTTAAGCAGTCGTTTCCTAAGGGGTATTCGTGGGAACGAAGCTTGACTTTCGAAGA
CGGGGGCATTTGCATTGCCAGAAACGACATAACAATGGAAGGGGACACTTTCTATAATAAAGTTCGATTT
CACGGTGTAAACTTTCCCGCCAATGGTCCAGTTATGCAGAAGAAGACGCTGAAATGGGAGCCCTCCACTG
AGAAAATGTATGTGCGTGATGGAGTGCTGACTGGTGATATTCGCATGGCTTTGTTGCTTGAAGGAAATGC
CCATTACCGATGTGACTTCAGAACTACTTACAAAGCTAAGGAGAAGGGTGTCAAGTTACCAGGCTACCAC
TTTGTGGACCACTGCATTGAGATTTTAAGCCATGACAAAGATTACAACAAGGTTAAGCTGTATGAGCATG
CTGTTGCTCATTCTGGATTGCCTGACAATGCCAGACGATAAGCGGCCGCGACTCTAGATCATAATCAGCC
ATACCACATTTGTAGAGGTTTTACTTGCTTTAAAAAACCTCCCACACCTCCCCCTGAACCTGAAACATAA
AATGAATGCAATTGTTGTTGTTAACTTGTTTATTGCAGCTTATAATGGTTACAAATAAAGCAATAGCATC
ACAAATTTCACAAATAAAGCATTTTTTTCACTGCATTCTAGTTGTGGTTTGTCCAAACTCATCAATGTAT
CTTAAGGCGTAAATTGTAAGCGTTAATATTTTGTTAAAATTCGCGTTAAATTTTTGTTAAATCAGCTCAT
TTTTTAACCAATAGGCCGAAATCGGCAAAATCCCTTATAAATCAAAAGAATAGACCGAGATAGGGT
[37 nt withheld, positions 2937-2973]
AAAGAACGTGGACTCCAACGTCAAAGG
[49 nt withheld, positions 3001-3049]
T
[91 nt withheld, positions 3051-3141]
G
[124 nt withheld, positions 3143-3266]
CAGGTGGCACTTTTCGGGGAAATGTGCGCGGAACCCCTATTTGTTTATTTTTCTAAATACATTCAAATAT
GTATCCGCTCATGAGACAATAACCCTGATAAATGCTTCAATAATATTGAAAAAGGAAGAGTCCTGAGGCG
GAAAGAACCAGCTGTGGAATGTGTGTCAGTTAGGGTGTGGAAAGTCCCCAGGCTCCCCAGCAGGCAGAAG
TATGCAAAGCATGCATCTCAATTAGTCAGCAACCAGGTGTGGAAAGTCCCCAGGCTCCCCAGCAGGCAGA
AGTATGCAAAGCATGCATCTCAATTAGTCAGCAACCATAGTCCCGCCCCTAACTCCGCCCATCCCGCCCC
TAACTCCGCCCAGTTCCGCCCATTCTCCGCCCCATGGCTGACTAATTTTTTTTATTTATGCAGAGGCCGA
GGCCGCCTCGGCCTCTGAGCTATTCCAGAAGTAGTGAGGAGGCTTTTTTGGAGGCCTAGGCTTTTGCAAA
GATCGATCAAGAGACAGGATGAGGATCGTTTCGCATGATTGAACAAGATGGATTGCACGCAGGTTCTCCG
GCCGCTTGGGTGGAGAGGCTATTCGGCTATGACTGGGCACAACAGACAATCGGCTGCTCTGATGCCGCCG
TGTTCCGGCTGTCAGCGCAGGGGCGCCCGGTTCTTTTTGTCAAGACCGACCTGTCCGGTGCCCTGAATGA
ACTGCAAGACGAGGCAGCGCGGCTATCGTGGCTGGCCACGACGGGCGTTCCTTGCGCAGCTGTGCTCGAC
GTTGTCACTGAAGCGGGAAGGGACTGGCTGCTATTGGGCGAAGTGCCGGGGCAGGATCTCCTGTCATCTC
ACCTTGCTCCTGCCGAGAAAGTATCCATCATGGCTGATGCAATGCGGCGGCTGCATACGCTTGATCCGGC
TACCTGCCCATTCGACCACCAAGCGAAACATCGCATCGAGCGAGCACGTACTCGGATGGAAGCCGGTCTT
GTCGATCAGGATGATCTGGACGAAGAGCATCAGGGGCTCGCGCCAGCCGAACTGTTCGCCAGGCTCAAGG
CGAGCATGCCCGACGGCGAGGATCTCGTCGTGACCCATGGCGATGCCTGCTTGCCGAATATCATGGTGGA
AAATGGCCGCTTTTCTGGATTCATCGACTGTGGCCGGCTGGGTGTGGCGGACCGCTATCAGGACATAGCG
TTGGCTACCCGTGATATTGCTGAAGAGCTTGGCGGCGAATGGGCTGACCGCTTCCTCGTGCTTTACGGTA
TCGCCGCTCCCGATTCGCAGCGCATCGCCTTCTATCGCCTTCTTGACGAGTTCTTCTGAGCGGGACTCTG
GGGTTCGAAATGACCGACCAAGCGACGCCCAACCTGCCATCACGAGATTTCGATTCCACCGCCGCCTTCT
ATGAAAGGTTGGGCTTCGGAATCGTTTTCCGGGACGCCGGCTGGATGATCCTCCAGCGCGGGGATCTCAT
GCTGGAGTTCTTCGCCCACCCTAGGGGGAGGCTAACTGAAACACGGAAGGAGACAATACCGGAAGGAACC
CGCGCTATGACGGCAATAAAAAGACAGAATAAAACGCACGGTGTTGGGTCGTTTGTTCATAAACGCGGGG
TTCGGTCCCAGGGCTGGCACTCTGTCGATACCCCACCGAGACCCCATTGGGGCCAATACGCCCGCGTTTC
TTCCTTTTCCCCACCCCACCCCCCAAGTTCGGGTGAAGGCCCAGGGCTCGCAGCCAACGTCGGGGCGGCA
GGCCCTGCCATAGCCTCAGGTTACTCATATATACTTTAGATTGATTTAAAACTTCATTTTTAATTTAAAA
GGATCTAGGTGAAGATCCTTTTTGATAATCTCATGACCAAAATCCCTTAACGTGAGTTTTCGTTCCACTG
AGCGTCAGACCCCGTAGAAAAGATCAAAGGATCTTCTTGAGATCCTTTTTTTCTGCGCGTAATCTGCTGC
TTGCAAACAAAAAAACCACCGCTACCAGCGGTGGTTTGTTTGCCGGATCAAGAGCTACCAACTCTTTTTC
CGAAGGTAACTGGCTTCAGCAGAGCGCAGATACCAAATACTGTTCTTCTAGTGTAGCCGTAGTTAGGCCA
CCACTTCAAGAACTCTGTAGCACCGCCTACATACCTCGCTCTGCTAATCCTGTTACCAGTGGCTGCTGCC
AGTGGCGATAAGTCGTGTCTTACCGGGTTGGACTCAAGACGATAGTTACCGGATAAGGCGCAGCGGTCGG
GCTGAACGGGGGGTTCGTGCACACAGCCCAGCTTGGAGCGAACGACCTACACCGAACTGAGATACCTACA
GCGTGAGCTATGAGAAAGCGCCACGCTTCCCGAAGGGAGAAAGGCGGACAGGTATCCGGTAAGCGGCAGG
GTCGGAACAGGAGAGCGCACGAGGGAGCTTCCAGGGGGAAACGCCTGGTATCTTTATAGTCCTGTCGGGT
TTCGCCACCTCTGACTTGAGCGTCGATTTTTGTGATGCTCGTCAGGGGGGCGGAGCCTATGGAAAAACGC
CAGCAACGCGGCCTTTTTACGGTTCCTGGCCTTTTGCTGGCCTTTTGCTCACATGTTCTTTCCTGCGTTA
TCCCCTGATTCTGTGGATAACCGTATTACCGCCATGCATTAGTTATTAATAGTAATCAATTACGGGGTCA
TTAGTTCATAGCCCATATATGGAGTTCCG
