[The description below was written by a language model from this plasmid's Addgene catalogue record.]
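Description:
tdEos-Keratin-17 is a mammalian expression plasmid built on a tdEos fluorescent-protein backbone (about 4.75 kb without insert) that produces a human keratin fused to the tandem-dimer form of the photoconvertible protein Eos. Despite the name, the record explicitly notes that the insert is keratin 18 (KRT18), not keratin 17. The "17" may reflect a naming convention of the series rather than the gene, but the record does not explain it. The keratin coding sequence carries a V282L substitution relative to the reference transcript. Expression is driven by the CMV promoter, and the 3′ sequencing primer suggests an SV40 polyadenylation signal downstream. The orientation of the tag relative to keratin, any linker and the cloning method are not stated, and no feature table is provided to confirm the layout.

The plasmid is maintained at high copy in E. coli under kanamycin selection. A neomycin resistance marker allows G418 selection of stably transfected mammalian cells. The origin of replication is not listed.

The fusion is designed to label the cytokeratin intermediate filament network in living or fixed cells. tdEos initially fluoresces green (excitation 505 nm, emission 516 nm) and, after photoconversion, shifts to a red state (excitation 569 nm, emission 581 nm). This switching lets subsets of molecules be activated and localised individually. That makes the construct suited to photoactivated localisation microscopy and related super-resolution methods, consistent with its associated publication on interferometric 3D super-resolution imaging of cellular ultrastructure. It can also be used for photoconversion-based tracking of filament dynamics.
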