Addgene plasmid #57629: tdEos-Keratin-17
Purpose: Note- This plasmid contains Keratin 18. Localization: Cytokeratin, Excitation: 505 / 569, Emission: 516 / 581
Depositing lab: Michael Davidson. Depositing organization: Florida State University, Tallahassee. Publication: Interferometric fluorescent super-resolution microscopy resolves 3D cellular ultrastructure. Shtengel G, Galbraith JA, Galbraith CG, Lippincott-Schwartz J, Gillette JM, Manley S, Sougrat R, Waterman CM, Kanchanawong P, Davidson MW, Fetter RD, Hess HF. Proc Natl Acad Sci U S A. 2009 Mar 3;106(9):3125-30. doi: 10.1073/pnas.0813131106. Epub 2009 Feb 6. PubMed 19202073.
Backbone
  Vector backbone: tdEos
  Backbone size w/o insert (bp): 4750
  Vector type: Mammalian Expression
  Selectable markers: Neomycin (select with G418)
Growth in bacteria
  Bacterial resistance: Kanamycin, 50 μg/mL
  Growth temperature: 37°C
  Growth strain: DH5alpha
  Copy number: High Copy
Gene/Insert
  Gene/Insert name: Keratin (alt name: NM_199187.1)
  Species: H. sapiens (human)
  Mutation: V282L
  Entrez Gene: KRT18 (a.k.a. CK-18, CYK18, K18)
  Promoter: CMV
  Tag / fusion protein: tdEos
  Cloning method: Unknown
  Sequencing primers: 5′ CMV-F; 3′ SV40pA-R
Terms and licenses: Academic/Nonprofit Terms; Industry Terms
Depositor comments: . Excitation = 505 / 569; Emission = 516 / 581
How to cite: tdEos-Keratin-17 was a gift from Michael Davidson (Addgene plasmid # 57629 ; http://n2t.net/addgene:57629 ; RRID:Addgene_57629)
